Addgene plasmid #205080: T7RNAP Cyslight V597C
Purpose: T7RNAP protein expression
Depositing lab: Smita Patel. Depositing organization: Rutgers, The State University of New Jersey.
Backbone
  Vector backbone: pBR322
  Vector type: Bacterial Expression
Growth in bacteria
  Bacterial resistance: Ampicillin, 100 μg/mL
  Growth temperature: 37°C
  Growth strain: DH5alpha
  Copy number: Low Copy
Gene/Insert
  Gene/Insert name: T7RNAP Cyslight V597C
  Species: Bacteriophage T7
  Mutation: C125S, C347S, C510S, C515S, C530S, C723S V597C
  Entrez Gene: T7p07 (a.k.a. T7p07)
  Cloning method: Unknown
Terms and licenses: Academic/Nonprofit Terms; Industry Terms: Not Available to Industry
How to cite: T7RNAP Cyslight V597C was a gift from Smita Patel (Addgene plasmid # 205080 ; http://n2t.net/addgene:205080 ; RRID:Addgene_205080)
