[The description below was written by a language model from this plasmid's Addgene catalogue record and pLannotate feature annotations shown in this document.]
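Description:
T7RNAP Cyslight V597C is a pBR322-derived bacterial expression plasmid of about 5.7 kb for producing an engineered bacteriophage T7 RNA polymerase in E. coli. It replicates from the ColE1/pMB1-type origin and retains the pBR322 bom mobility region. Only a short fragment of rop is annotated, although the catalogue lists the plasmid as low copy. Selection is by ampicillin through the bla gene and its own promoter. The tet promoter and a truncated piece of the tetracycline resistance gene remain as backbone remnants, so tetracycline resistance is not expected to be functional.

The payload is the full-length T7 RNA polymerase open reading frame (gene 1, T7p07) on the reverse strand. Because the plasmid is circular, the annotated upstream elements wrap around the sequence origin. A lac promoter with its CAP binding site and lac operator, followed by the T7 gene 10 ribosome binding site, lies in the same orientation just upstream of the coding region, consistent with IPTG-inducible expression. Only a fragment of lacI is present, so repression would depend on the host. At the N-terminus, the annotation shows a short tag fragment matching a His-tag-containing composite tag, followed by a thrombin cleavage site, which suggests affinity purification with optional tag removal.

The polymerase carries six cysteine-to-serine substitutions (C125S, C347S, C510S, C515S, C530S, C723S) that give the "Cyslight" background, plus V597C, which introduces a new cysteine at a defined position. The stated purpose is simply T7 RNAP protein expression. A cysteine-depleted protein with one added cysteine is a design commonly used for site-specific thiol labelling, but the record does not state this application.
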