Features (pLannotate 1.2.2; 16 found; start..end, strand, type, name):
     18..40      -  RBS            RBS: efficient ribosome binding site from bacteriophage T7 gene 10 (Olins and Rangwala, 1989)
     47..76      +  misc_feature   MCS (fragment): pUC18/19 multiple cloning site
    113..129     -  protein_bind   lac operator: The lac repressor binds to the lac operator to inhibit transcription in E. coli. This inhibition can be relieved by adding lactose or isopropyl-β-D-thiogalactopyranoside (IPTG). lac repressor encoded by lacI
    137..167     -  promoter       lac promoter: promoter for the E. coli lac operon
    182..203     -  protein_bind   CAP binding site: CAP binding activates transcription in the presence of cAMP. E. coli catabolite activator protein
    216..258     -  CDS            lacI (fragment): lac repressor; lacI; The lac repressor binds to the lac operator to inhibit transcription in E. coli. This inhibition can be relieved by adding lactose or isopropyl-β-D-thiogalactopyranoside (IPTG).
    252..294     +  CDS            rop (fragment): Rop protein, which maintains plasmids at low copy number; rop
    396..536     +  misc_feature   bom: basis of mobility region from pBR322
    722..1310    -  rep_origin     ori: high-copy-number ColE1/pMB1/pBR322/pUC origin of replication
   1481..2341    -  CDS            AmpR: β-lactamase; bla; confers resistance to ampicillin, carbenicillin, and related antibiotics
   2342..2446    -  promoter       AmpR promoter: bla
   2559..2587    +  promoter       tet promoter: E. coli promoter for tetracycline efflux protein gene
   2635..2929    +  CDS            TcR (fragment): tetracycline efflux protein; tet; confers resistance to tetracycline
   2953..5601    -  CDS            RPOL_BPT7: Experimental evidence at protein level: Swiss-Prot protein existence level 1. Highly processive DNA-dependent RNA polymerase that catalyzes the transcription of class II and class III viral genes. Recognizes a specific promoter sequence and enters first into an 'abortive phase' where very short transcripts are synthesized and released before proceeding to the processive transcription of long RNA chains. Unwinds the double-stranded DNA to expose the coding strand for templating. Participates in the initiation of viral DNA replication presumably by making primers accessible to the DNA polymerase
   5614..5631    -  CDS            thrombin site: thrombin recognition and cleavage site
   5642..5658    -  CDS            capTEV™ (fragment): composite tag for in vivo biotinylation, TEV protease cleavage, and 6xHis tagging
>Addgene plasmid #205080 | T7RNAP Cyslight V597C | addgene full sequence | sequence record 405327 | Addgene NGS Result
CTGCTGCCCATGGTATATCTCCTTCTTAAAGTTAAACAAAATTATTTCTAGAGTCGACCTGCAGGCATGC
AAGCTTGGCGTAATCATGGTCATAGCTGTTTCCTGTGTGAAATTGTTATCCGCTCACAATTCCACACAAC
ATACGAGCCGGAAGCATAAAGTGTAAAGCCTGGGGTGCCTAATGAGTGAGCTAACTCACATTAATTGCGT
TGCGCTCACTGCCCGCTTTCCAGTCGGGAAACCTGTCGTGCCAGCTGCCTCGCGCGTTTCGGTGATGACG
GTGAAAACCTCTGACACATGCAGCTCCCGGAGACGGTCACAGCTTGTCTGTAAGCGGATGCCGGGAGCAG
ACAAGCCCGTCAGGGCGCGTCAGCGGGTGTTGGCGGGTGTCGGGGCGCAGCCATGACCCAGTCACGTAGC
GATAGCGGAGTGTATACTGGCTTAACTATGCGGCATCAGAGCAGATTGTACTGAGAGTGCACCATATGCG
GTGTGAAATACCGCACAGATGCGTAAGGAGAAAATACCGCATCAGGCGCTCTTCCGCTTCCTCGCTCACT
GACTCGCTGCGCTCGGTCGTTCGGCTGCGGCGAGCGGTATCAGCTCACTCAAAGGCGGTAATACGGTTAT
CCACAGAATCAGGGGATAACGCAGGAAAGAACATGTGAGCAAAAGGCCAGCAAAAGGCCAGGAACCGTAA
AAAGGCCGCGTTGCTGGCGTTTTTCCATAGGCTCCGCCCCCCTGACGAGCATCACAAAAATCGACGCTCA
AGTCAGAGGTGGCGAAACCCGACAGGACTATAAAGATACCAGGCGTTTCCCCCTGGAAGCTCCCTCGTGC
GCTCTCCTGTTCCGACCCTGCCGCTTACCGGATACCTGTCCGCCTTTCTCCCTTCGGGAAGCGTGGCGCT
TTCTCATAGCTCACGCTGTAGGTATCTCAGTTCGGTGTAGGTCGTTCGCTCCAAGCTGGGCTGTGTGCAC
GAACCCCCCGTTCAGCCCGACCGCTGCGCCTTATCCGGTAACTATCGTCTTGAGTCCAACCCGGTAAGAC
ACGACTTATCGCCACTGGCAGCAGCCACTGGTAACAGGATTAGCAGAGCGAGGTATGTAGGCGGTGCTAC
AGAGTTCTTGAAGTGGTGGCCTAACTACGGCTACACTAGAAGGACAGTATTTGGTATCTGCGCTCTGCTG
AAGCCAGTTACCTTCGGAAAAAGAGTTGGTAGCTCTTGATCCGGCAAACAAACCACCGCTGGTAGCGGTG
GTTTTTTTGTTTGCAAGCAGCAGATTACGCGCAGAAAAAAAGGATCTCAAGAAGATCCTTTGATCTTTTC
TACGGGGTCTGACGCTCAGTGGAACGAAAACTCACGTTAAGGGATTTTGGTCATGAGATTATCAAAAAGG
ATCTTCACCTAGATCCTTTTAAATTAAAAATGAAGTTTTAAATCAATCTAAAGTATATATGAGTAAACTT
GGTCTGACAGTTACCAATGCTTAATCAGTGAGGCACCTATCTCAGCGATCTGTCTATTTCGTTCATCCAT
AGTTGCCTGACTCCCCGTCGTGTAGATAACTACGATACGGGAGGGCTTACCATCTGGCCCCAGTGCTGCA
ATGATACCGCGAGACCCACGCTCACCGGCTCCAGATTTATCAGCAATAAACCAGCCAGCCGGAAGGGCCG
AGCGCAGAAGTGGTCCTGCAACTTTATCCGCCTCCATCCAGTCTATTAATTGTTGCCGGGAAGCTAGAGT
AAGTAGTTCGCCAGTTAATAGTTTGCGCAACGTTGTTGCCATTGCTGCAGGCATCGTGGTGTCACGCTCG
TCGTTTGGTATGGCTTCATTCAGCTCCGGTTCCCAACGATCAAGGCGAGTTACATGATCCCCCATGTTGT
GCAAAAAAGCGGTTAGCTCCTTCGGTCCTCCGATCGTTGTCAGAAGTAAGTTGGCCGCAGTGTTATCACT
CATGGTTATGGCAGCACTGCATAATTCTCTTACTGTCATGCCATCCGTAAGATGCTTTTCTGTGACTGGT
GAGTACTCAACCAAGTCATTCTGAGAATAGTGTATGCGGCGACCGAGTTGCTCTTGCCCGGCGTCAACAC
GGGATAATACCGCGCCACATAGCAGAACTTTAAAAGTGCTCATCATTGGAAAACGTTCTTCGGGGCGAAA
ACTCTCAAGGATCTTACCGCTGTTGAGATCCAGTTCGATGTAACCCACTCGTGCACCCAACTGATCTTCA
GCATCTTTTACTTTCACCAGCGTTTCTGGGTGAGCAAAAACAGGAAGGCAAAATGCCGCAAAAAAGGGAA
TAAGGGCGACACGGAAATGTTGAATACTCATACTCTTCCTTTTTCAATATTATTGAAGCATTTATCAGGG
TTATTGTCTCATGAGCGGATACATATTTGAATGTATTTAGAAAAATAAACAAATAGGGGTTCCGCGCACA
TTTCCCCGAAAAGTGCCACCTGACGTCTAAGAAACCATTATTATCATGACATTAACCTATAAAAATAGGC
GTATCACGAGGCCCTTTCGTCTTCAAGAATTCTCATGTTTGACAGCTTATCATCGATAAGCTTTAATGCG
GTAGTTTATCACAGTTAAATTGCTAACGCAGTCAGGCACCGTGTATGAAATCTAACAATGCGCTCATCGT
CATCCTCGGCACCGTCACCCTGGATGCTGTAGGCATAGGCTTGGTTATGCCGGTACTGCCGGGCCTCTTG
CGGGATATCGTCCATTCCGACAGCATCGCCAGTCACTATGGCGTGCTGCTAGCGCTATATGCGTTGATGC
AATTTCTATGCGCACCCGTTCTCGGAGCACTGTCCGACCGCTTTGGCCGCCGCCCAGTCCTGCTCGCTTC
GCTACTTGGAGCCACTATCGACTACGCGATCATGGCGACCACACCCGTCCTGTGGATCCGGAGTCGTATT
GATTTGGCGTTACGCGAACGCGAAGTCCGACTCTAAGATGTCACGGAGGTTCAAGTTACCTTTAGCCGGA
AGTGCTGGCATTTTGTCCAATTGAGACTCGTGCAACTGGTCAGCGAACTGGTCGTAGAAATCAGCCAGTA
CATCGCTAGACTCATATGTGTCAACCATAGTTTCGCGCACTGCTTTGAACAGGTTCGCAGCGTCAGCCGG
AATGGTACCGAAGGAGTCGTGAATCAGTGCAAAAGATTCGATTCCGTACTTCTCGTGTGCCCACACTACA
GTCTTACGAAGGTGGCTACCGTCTTGGCTGTGTACAAAGTTAGGAGCGATACCAGACTCCTGTTTGTGTG
CATCAATCTCGCTATCTTTGTTGGTGTTAATGGTAGGCTGTAAGCGGAACTGACCGAGGAACATCAGGTT
CAAGCGCGTCTGAATAGGCTTCTTGTATTCCTGCCACACAGGGAAACCATCAGGAGTTACCCAATGCACA
GCGCTACGCTTGCGAAGAATCTCTCCAGTCTTCTTATCTTTGACCTCAGCAGCCAGCAGCTTAGCAGCAG
ACTTAAGCCAGTTCATTGCTTCAACCGCAGCTACCACCGTCACGCTCACAGATTCCCAAATCAGCTTAGC
CATGTATCCAGCAGCCTGATTCGGCTGAGTGAACATCAGACCCTTGCCGGAATCAATAGCTGGCTGAATG
GTATCTTCCAGCACTTGTTGACGGAAGCCGAACTCTTTGGACCCGTAAGCCAGCGTCATGACTGAACGCT
TAGTCACACTGCGAGTAACACCGTAAGCCAGCCATTGACCAGCCAGTGCCTTAGTGCCCAGCTTGACTTT
CTCAGAGATTTCACCAGTGTTCTCATCGGTGCAGGTAACTACTTCGTTATCGGTCCCATTGATTGCGTCT
GCTTGTAGAATCTCGTTGACTTTCTTAGCAACAATCCCGTAGATGTCCTGAACGGTTTCACTAGGAAGCA
AGTTAACCGCGCGACCACCTACCTCATCTCGGAGCATCGCGGAGAAGTGCTGGATGCCAGAGCAAGACCC
GTCAAACGCCAGCGGAAGGGAGCTGTTATAGCTCAGGCCGTGGTGCTGTACCCCAGCGTACTCAAAGCTG
AACGCAAGGAAGCTGAACGGAGAATCTTGCTCAGCCCACCAAGTGTTCTCCAGTGGAGACTTAGCGCAAG
CCATGATGTTCTCGTGGTTTTCCTCAATGAACTTGATGCGCTCAGGGAACGGAACCTTATCGACACCCGC
ACAGTTTGCACCGTGGATTTTCAGCCAGTAGTAACCTTCCTTACCGATTGGTTTACCTTTCGCCAGCGTA
AGCAGTCCTTTGGTCATATCGTTACCTTGCGGGTTGAACATTGACACAGCGTAAACACGACCGCGCCAGT
CCATGTTGTAAGGGAACCAGATGGCCTTATGGTTAGCAAACTTATTGGCTTGCTCAAGCATGAACTCAAG
GCTGATACGGCGAGACTTGCGAGCCTTGTCCTTGCGGTACACAGCAGCGGCAGCACGTTTCCACGCGGTG
AGAGCCTCAGGATTCATGTCGATGTCTTCCGGTTTCATCGGGAGTTCTTCACGCTCAATCGCAGGGATGT
CCTCGACCGGGCTATGCTTCCACTTGGTGATTACGTTGGCGACCGCTAGGACTTTCTTGTTGATTTTCCA
TGCGGTGTTTTGCGCAATGTTAAACGCTTTGTACACCTCAGGCATGTAAACGTCTTCGTAGCGCATCAGT
GCTTTCTTACTGTGAGTACGCACCAGCGCCAGAGGACGACGACCGTTAGCCCAATAGCCACCACCAGTAA
TGCCAGTCCACGGCTTAGGAGGAACTACGCAAGGTTGGAACATCGGAGAGATGCCAGCCAGCGCACCTGC
ACGGGTTGCGATAGCCTCAGCGTATTCAGGTGCGAGTTCGATAGTCTCAGAGTCTTGACCTACTACGCCA
GCATTTTGGCGGTGTAAGCTAACCATTCCGGTTGACTCAATGAGCATCTCGATGCAGCGTACTCCTACAT
GAATAGAGTCTTCCTTATGCCACGAAGACCACGCCTCGCCACCGAGTAGACCCTTAGAGAGCATGTCAGC
CTCGACAACTTGCATAAATGCTTTCTTGTAGACGTGCCCTACGCGCTTGTTGAGTTGTTCCTCAACGTTT
TTCTTGAAGTGCTTAGCTTCAAGGTCACGGATACGACCGAAGCGAGCCTCGTCCTCAATGGCCCGACCGA
TTGCGCTTGCTACAGCCTGAACGGTTGTATTGTCAGCACTGGTTAGGCTAGCCAGAGTGGTCTTAATGGT
GATGTACGCTACGGCTTCCGGCTTGATTTCTTGCAGGAACTGGAAGGCTGTCGGGCGCTTGCCGCGCTTA
GCTTTCACTTCCTCAAACCAGTCGTTGATGCGTGCAATCATCTTAGGGAGTAGGGTAGTGATGAGAGGCT
TGGCGGCAGCGTTATCCGCAACCTCACCAGCTTTAAGTTGACGCTCAAACATCTTGCGGAAGCGTGCTTC
ACCCATCTCGTAAGACTCATGCTCAAGGGCCAACTGTTCGCGAGCTAAACGCTCACCGTAATGGTCAGCC
AGAGTGTTGAACGGGATAGCAGCCAGTTCGATGTCAGAGAAGTCGTTCTTAGCGATGTTAATCGTGTTCA
TCTCGAGCATATGGCTGCCGCGCGGCACCAGGCCGCTGCTGTGATGATGATGATGATGG
